Addgene plasmid #15536: Dlx1
Depositing lab: John Rubenstein. Depositing organization: University of California, San Francisco (UCSF). Publication: Spatially restricted expression of Dlx-1, Dlx-2 (Tes-1), Gbx-2, and Wnt-3 in the embryonic day 12.5 mouse forebrain defines potential transverse and longitudinal segmental boundaries. Bulfone A, Puelles L, Porteus MH, Frohman MA, Martin GR, Rubenstein JL. J Neurosci. 1993 Jul . 13(7):3155-72. PubMed 7687285.
Backbone
  Vector backbone: pBS derivative
  Backbone size w/o insert (bp): 3000
  Vector type: Bacterial Expression
Growth in bacteria
  Bacterial resistance: Ampicillin, 100 μg/mL
  Growth temperature: 37°C
  Growth strain: DH5alpha
  Copy number: High Copy
Gene/Insert
  Gene/Insert name: Dlx1
  Species: M. musculus (mouse)
  Insert size (bp): 240
  Entrez Gene: Dlx1 (a.k.a. DII B, Dlx, Dlx-1)
  Cloning method: Restriction Enzyme; 5′ cloning site BamHI (not destroyed); 3′ cloning site EcoRV (not destroyed)
  Sequencing primers: 5′ T3; 3′ T7
Terms and licenses: Academic/Nonprofit Terms; Industry Terms: Not Available to Industry
Depositor comments: Probe region is just 3' to the homeobox. To make antisense probe, cut with BamHI and transcribe with T7 RNA polymerase. To make sense probe, cut with EcoRV and transcribe with T3 RNA polymerase.
How to cite: Dlx1 was a gift from John Rubenstein (Addgene plasmid # 15536 ; http://n2t.net/addgene:15536 ; RRID:Addgene_15536)
