[The description below was written by a language model from this plasmid's Addgene catalogue record.]
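Description:
Dlx1 is a small bacterial plasmid built on a pBluescript (pBS) derivative backbone of about 3 kb, carrying a roughly 240 bp fragment of the mouse (M. musculus) Dlx1 gene. It is maintained at high copy number in standard E. coli cloning strains and selected with ampicillin. Although catalogued under "bacterial expression", the record indicates that it functions as an in vitro transcription template rather than as a protein expression vector. No feature table is provided, so details of the backbone beyond what the catalogue fields state are not documented here.

The insert was cloned by restriction digestion between BamHI at the 5′ end and EcoRV at the 3′ end, with both sites preserved, and it sits between the T3 and T7 phage RNA polymerase promoters typical of pBluescript-type vectors. According to the depositor notes, the fragment corresponds to the region immediately 3′ of the homeobox. A probe from outside the conserved homeobox would generally be expected to cross-hybridise less with other homeobox genes, though the record does not state that rationale. The opposing promoters allow either strand to be transcribed as a run-off product: linearising at the BamHI site and transcribing with T7 polymerase yields the antisense riboprobe that detects Dlx1 mRNA, while linearising at EcoRV and transcribing with T3 polymerase yields the sense strand, which usually serves as a negative control. The associated publication mapped spatially restricted expression of Dlx1 and related genes in the embryonic day 12.5 mouse forebrain, consistent with use of this plasmid for generating RNA probes for in situ hybridisation studies of forebrain patterning.
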