>Addgene plasmid #15536 | Dlx1 | addgene partial sequence | sequence record 22004 | T3 5'-GCAATTAACCCTCACTAAAGG-3'
GGCGGGGCAGCTCTGGAGGGCAGCGCGCTGGCGAACGGCAGAGCCTTGTCTGCCGGCTCCCCACCGGTAC
CACCCGGCTGGAATCCGAACTCCTCATCTGGGAAGGGCTCCGGCAGCAGCGCTGGCTCCTACGTCCCCAG
CTATACATCATGGTATCCCTCAGCGCACCAAGAAGCTATGCAGCAGCCTCAACTGATGTGAGGTTATCAG
TTCGCACTCACCCGCTTCCTGCCCGTCTCCAATTCTAGACGCGTATCGATATCCCGGGGCGGCCGCGCGC
ATGCTGCAGGCCTCCGCGGCCGAGCTCCAATTCGCCCTATAGTGAGTCGTATTACAATTCACTGGCCGTC
GTTTTACAACGTCGTGACTGGGAAAACCCTGGCGTTACCCAACTTAATCGCCTTGCAGCACATCCCCCTT
TCGCCAGCTGGCGTAATAGCGAAGAGGCCCGCACCGATCGCCCTTCCCAACAGTTGCGCAGCCTGAATGG
CGAATGGAAATTGTAAGCGTTAATATTTTGTTAAAATTCGCGTTAAATTTTTGTTAAATCAGCTCATTTT
TTAACCAATAGGCCGAAATCGGCAAAATCCCTTATAAATCAAAAGAATAGACCGAGATAGGGGTTGAGTG
TTGTTCCAGTTTGGAACAAGAGTCCACT
